Addgene plasmid #20965: mId1XGFP
Depositing lab: Robert Benezra. Depositing organization: Memorial Sloan-Kettering Cancer Center. Publication: High levels of Id1 expression define B1 type adult neural stem cells. Nam HS, Benezra R. Cell Stem Cell. 2009 Nov 6. 5(5):515-26. 10.1016/j.stem.2009.08.017 PubMed 19896442.
Backbone
  Vector backbone: pEGFP-N1
  Backbone size w/o insert (bp): 4700
  Vector type: Mammalian Expression
  Selectable markers: Neomycin (select with G418)
Growth in bacteria
  Bacterial resistance: Kanamycin, 50 μg/mL
  Growth temperature: 37°C
  Growth strain: DH5alpha
  Copy number: High Copy
Gene/Insert
  Gene/Insert name: Inhibitor of DNA binding 1 (alt name: Id1)
  Species: M. musculus (mouse)
  Insert size (bp): 500
  GenBank ID: NM_010495
  Entrez Gene: Id1 (a.k.a. AI323524, D2Wsu140e, Idb1, bHLHb24)
  Tag / fusion protein: Stop codon 5' of the GFP coding sequence. GFP is not expressed.
  Cloning method: Restriction Enzyme; 5′ cloning site EcoRI (not destroyed); 3′ cloning site KpnI (not destroyed)
  Sequencing primers: 5′ n/a
Terms and licenses: Academic/Nonprofit Terms; Industry Terms: Not Available to Industry
How to cite: mId1XGFP was a gift from Robert Benezra (Addgene plasmid # 20965 ; http://n2t.net/addgene:20965 ; RRID:Addgene_20965)
