[The description below was written by a language model from this plasmid's Addgene catalogue record and pLannotate feature annotations shown in this document.]
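Description:
mId1XGFP is a mammalian expression plasmid built on the pEGFP-N1 backbone that carries the mouse Inhibitor of DNA binding 1 (Id1) coding sequence, an insert of roughly 500 bp cloned between the EcoRI and KpnI sites of the multiple cloning site. Expression is driven by the human cytomegalovirus immediate early enhancer and promoter and terminated by the SV40 polyadenylation signal. Although the EGFP open reading frame of the backbone remains downstream of the insert, the record states that a stop codon lies 5′ of the GFP coding sequence, so GFP is not expressed. The plasmid therefore produces untagged Id1 rather than an Id1–GFP fusion. The automated feature table labels the insert by its match to human ID1, which most likely reflects homology-based annotation, since the catalogue entry specifies the mouse gene. Id1 is a helix-loop-helix protein lacking a basic DNA-binding domain. It heterodimerises with bHLH transcription factors and blocks their DNA binding and transcriptional activity.

The plasmid is maintained at high copy in E. coli through a ColE1/pUC-type origin and also carries an f1 phage origin. A single Tn5-derived NeoR/KanR cassette serves both hosts. A bacterial bla-type promoter gives kanamycin resistance in E. coli, while the SV40 enhancer and early promoter, with the HSV TK polyadenylation signal, give G418 resistance for selecting stably transfected mammalian cells. The short large T antigen, ble and bGH poly(A) fragments in the annotation appear to be backbone remnants or partial matches rather than functional elements. The construct suits transient or stable overexpression of untagged mouse Id1 in mammalian cells, and it was deposited with a study of Id1 expression in adult neural stem cells.
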