Features (pLannotate 1.2.2; 16 found; start..end, strand, type, name):
      1..304     +  enhancer       CMV enhancer: human cytomegalovirus immediate early enhancer
    305..508     +  promoter       CMV promoter: human cytomegalovirus (CMV) immediate early promoter
    531..575     +  misc_feature   MCS (fragment): multiple cloning site
    576..1019    +  CDS            ID1: ID1_HUMAN - Also known as BHLHB24, ID. Experimental evidence at protein level: Swiss-Prot protein existence level 1. Transcriptional regulator (lacking a basic DNA binding domain) which negatively regulates the basic helix-loop-helix (bHLH) transcription factors by forming heterodimers and inhibiting their DNA binding and transcriptional activity. Implicated in regulating a variety of cellular processes, including cellular growth, senescence, differentiation, apoptosis, angiogenesis, and neoplastic transformation. Inhibits skeletal muscle and cardiac myocyte differentiation. Regulates the circ
   1042..1761    +  CDS            EGFP: the original enhanced GFP (Yang et al., 1996) mammalian codon-optimized
   1778..1861    +  CDS            large T antigen (fragment): large T antigen from SV40 (simian virus 40)
   1884..2005    +  polyA_signal   SV40 poly(A) signal: SV40 polyadenylation signal
   2039..2467    -  rep_origin     f1 ori (sequence partly withheld): f1 bacteriophage origin of replication; arrow indicates direction of (+) strand synthesis
   2494..2598    +  promoter       AmpR promoter: bla
   2600..2957    +  promoter       SV40 promoter: SV40 enhancer and early promoter
   2992..3786    +  CDS            NeoR/KanR: aminoglycoside phosphotransferase from Tn5; aph(3')-II (or nptII); confers resistance to neomycin, kanamycin, and G418 (Geneticin®)
   3807..3959    +  CDS            ble (fragment): BLE_KLEPN - Experimental evidence at protein level: Swiss-Prot protein existence level 1. Binding protein with a strong affinity to the bleomycin family of antibiotics. Binds to CL990; an antimitotic-antibiotic compound. From Klebsiella pneumoniae.
   4018..4065    +  polyA_signal   HSV TK poly(A) signal: herpes simplex virus thymidine kinase polyadenylation signal (Cole and Stacy, 1985)
   4156..4172    -  polyA_signal   bGH poly(A) signal (fragment): bovine growth hormone polyadenylation signal
   4394..4982    +  rep_origin     ori: high-copy-number ColE1/pMB1/pBR322/pUC origin of replication
   5097..5156    +  enhancer       CMV enhancer (fragment): human cytomegalovirus immediate early enhancer
>Addgene plasmid #20965 | mId1XGFP | addgene full sequence | sequence record 324638 | Addgene NGS Result
CGTTACATAACTTACGGTAAATGGCCCGCCTGGCTGACCGCCCAACGACCCCCGCCCATTGACGTCAATA
ATGACGTATGTTCCCATAGTAACGCCAATAGGGACTTTCCATTGACGTCAATGGGTGGAGTATTTACGGT
AAACTGCCCACTTGGCAGTACATCAAGTGTATCATATGCCAAGTACGCCCCCTATTGACGTCAATGACGG
TAAATGGCCCGCCTGGCATTATGCCCAGTACATGACCTTATGGGACTTTCCTACTTGGCAGTACATCTAC
GTATTAGTCATCGCTATTACCATGGTGATGCGGTTTTGGCAGTACATCAATGGGCGTGGATAGCGGTTTG
ACTCACGGGGATTTCCAAGTCTCCACCCCATTGACGTCAATGGGAGTTTGTTTTGGCACCAAAATCAACG
GGACTTTCCAAAATGTCGTAACAACTCCGCCCCATTGACGCAAATGGGCGGTAGGCGTGTACGGTGGGAG
GTCTATATAAGCAGAGCTGGTTTAGTGAACCGTCAGATCCGCTAGCGCTACCGGACTCAGATCTCGAGCT
CAAGCTTCGAATTCTATGAAGGTCGCCAGTGGCAGTGCCGCAGCCGCTGCAGGCCCTAGCTGTTCGCTGA
AGGCGGGCAGGACAGCGGGCGAGGTGGTACTTGGTCTGTCGGAGCAAAGCGTGGCCATCTCGCGCTGCGC
TGGGACGCGCCTGCCCGCCTTGCTGGACGAGCAGCAGGTGAACGTCCTGCTCTACGACATGAACGGCTGC
TACTCACGCCTCAAGGAGCTGGTGCCCACCCTGCCCCAGAACCGCAAAGTGAGCAAGGTGGAGATCCTGC
AGCATGTAATCGACTACATCAGGGACCTGCAGCTGGAGCTGAACTCGGAGTCTGAAGTCGGGACCACCGG
AGGCCGGGGACTGCCTGTCCGCGCCCCGCTCAGCACCCTGAACGGCGAGATCAGTGCCTTGGCGGCCGAG
GCGGCATGTGTTCCAGCCGACGATCGCATCTTGTGTCGCTGAGGATCCACCGGTCGCCACCATGGTGAGC
AAGGGCGAGGAGCTGTTCACCGGGGTGGTGCCCATCCTGGTCGAGCTGGACGGCGACGTAAACGGCCACA
AGTTCAGCGTGTCCGGCGAGGGCGAGGGCGATGCCACCTACGGCAAGCTGACCCTGAAGTTCATCTGCAC
CACCGGCAAGCTGCCCGTGCCCTGGCCCACCCTCGTGACCACCCTGACCTACGGCGTGCAGTGCTTCAGC
CGCTACCCCGACCACATGAAGCAGCACGACTTCTTCAAGTCCGCCATGCCCGAAGGCTACGTCCAGGAGC
GCACCATCTTCTTCAAGGACGACGGCAACTACAAGACCCGCGCCGAGGTGAAGTTCGAGGGCGACACCCT
GGTGAACCGCATCGAGCTGAAGGGCATCGACTTCAAGGAGGACGGCAACATCCTGGGGCACAAGCTGGAG
TACAACTACAACAGCCACAACGTCTATATCATGGCCGACAAGCAGAAGAACGGCATCAAGGTGAACTTCA
AGATCCGCCACAACATCGAGGACGGCAGCGTGCAGCTCGCCGACCACTACCAGCAGAACACCCCCATCGG
CGACGGCCCCGTGCTGCTGCCCGACAACCACTACCTGAGCACCCAGTCCGCCCTGAGCAAAGACCCCAAC
GAGAAGCGCGATCACATGGTCCTGCTGGAGTTCGTGACCGCCGCCGGGATCACTCTCGGCATGGACGAGC
TGTACAAGTAAAGCGGCCGCGACTCTAGATCATAATCAGCCATACCACATTTGTAGAGGTTTTACTTGCT
TTAAAAAACCTCCCACACCTCCCCCTGAACCTGAAACATAAAATGAATGCAATTGTTGTTGTTAACTTGT
TTATTGCAGCTTATAATGGTTACAAATAAAGCAATAGCATCACAAATTTCACAAATAAAGCATTTTTTTC
ACTGCATTCTAGTTGTGGTTTGTCCAAACTCATCAATGTATCTTAAGGCGTAAATTGTAAGCGTTAATAT
TTTGTTAAAATTCGCGTTAAATTTTTGTTAAATCAGCTCATTTTTTAACCAATAGGCCGAAATCGGCAAA
ATCCCTTATAAATCAAAAGAATAGACCGAGATAGGGT
[37 nt withheld, positions 2138-2174]
AAAGAACGTGGACTCCAACGTCAAAGG
[49 nt withheld, positions 2202-2250]
T
[91 nt withheld, positions 2252-2342]
G
[124 nt withheld, positions 2344-2467]
CAGGTGGCACTTTTCGGGGAAATGTGCGCGGAACCCCTATTTGTTTATTTTTCTAAATACATTCAAATAT
GTATCCGCTCATGAGACAATAACCCTGATAAATGCTTCAATAATATTGAAAAAGGAAGAGTCCTGAGGCG
GAAAGAACCAGCTGTGGAATGTGTGTCAGTTAGGGTGTGGAAAGTCCCCAGGCTCCCCAGCAGGCAGAAG
TATGCAAAGCATGCATCTCAATTAGTCAGCAACCAGGTGTGGAAAGTCCCCAGGCTCCCCAGCAGGCAGA
AGTATGCAAAGCATGCATCTCAATTAGTCAGCAACCATAGTCCCGCCCCTAACTCCGCCCATCCCGCCCC
TAACTCCGCCCAGTTCCGCCCATTCTCCGCCCCATGGCTGACTAATTTTTTTTATTTATGCAGAGGCCGA
GGCCGCCTCGGCCTCTGAGCTATTCCAGAAGTAGTGAGGAGGCTTTTTTGGAGGCCTAGGCTTTTGCAAA
GATCGATCAAGAGACAGGATGAGGATCGTTTCGCATGATTGAACAAGATGGATTGCACGCAGGTTCTCCG
GCCGCTTGGGTGGAGAGGCTATTCGGCTATGACTGGGCACAACAGACAATCGGCTGCTCTGATGCCGCCG
TGTTCCGGCTGTCAGCGCAGGGGCGCCCGGTTCTTTTTGTCAAGACCGACCTGTCCGGTGCCCTGAATGA
ACTGCAAGACGAGGCAGCGCGGCTATCGTGGCTGGCCACGACGGGCGTTCCTTGCGCAGCTGTGCTCGAC
GTTGTCACTGAAGCGGGAAGGGACTGGCTGCTATTGGGCGAAGTGCCGGGGCAGGATCTCCTGTCATCTC
ACCTTGCTCCTGCCGAGAAAGTATCCATCATGGCTGATGCAATGCGGCGGCTGCATACGCTTGATCCGGC
TACCTGCCCATTCGACCACCAAGCGAAACATCGCATCGAGCGAGCACGTACTCGGATGGAAGCCGGTCTT
GTCGATCAGGATGATCTGGACGAAGAGCATCAGGGGCTCGCGCCAGCCGAACTGTTCGCCAGGCTCAAGG
CGAGCATGCCCGACGGCGAGGATCTCGTCGTGACCCATGGCGATGCCTGCTTGCCGAATATCATGGTGGA
AAATGGCCGCTTTTCTGGATTCATCGACTGTGGCCGGCTGGGTGTGGCGGACCGCTATCAGGACATAGCG
TTGGCTACCCGTGATATTGCTGAAGAGCTTGGCGGCGAATGGGCTGACCGCTTCCTCGTGCTTTACGGTA
TCGCCGCTCCCGATTCGCAGCGCATCGCCTTCTATCGCCTTCTTGACGAGTTCTTCTGAGCGGGACTCTG
GGGTTCGAAATGACCGACCAAGCGACGCCCAACCTGCCATCACGAGATTTCGATTCCACCGCCGCCTTCT
ATGAAAGGTTGGGCTTCGGAATCGTTTTCCGGGACGCCGGCTGGATGATCCTCCAGCGCGGGGATCTCAT
GCTGGAGTTCTTCGCCCACCCTAGGGGGAGGCTAACTGAAACACGGAAGGAGACAATACCGGAAGGAACC
CGCGCTATGACGGCAATAAAAAGACAGAATAAAACGCACGGTGTTGGGTCGTTTGTTCATAAACGCGGGG
TTCGGTCCCAGGGCTGGCACTCTGTCGATACCCCACCGAGACCCCATTGGGGCCAATACGCCCGCGTTTC
TTCCTTTTCCCCACCCCACCCCCCAAGTTCGGGTGAAGGCCCAGGGCTCGCAGCCAACGTCGGGGCGGCA
GGCCCTGCCATAGCCTCAGGTTACTCATATATACTTTAGATTGATTTAAAACTTCATTTTTAATTTAAAA
GGATCTAGGTGAAGATCCTTTTTGATAATCTCATGACCAAAATCCCTTAACGTGAGTTTTCGTTCCACTG
AGCGTCAGACCCCGTAGAAAAGATCAAAGGATCTTCTTGAGATCCTTTTTTTCTGCGCGTAATCTGCTGC
TTGCAAACAAAAAAACCACCGCTACCAGCGGTGGTTTGTTTGCCGGATCAAGAGCTACCAACTCTTTTTC
CGAAGGTAACTGGCTTCAGCAGAGCGCAGATACCAAATACTGTTCTTCTAGTGTAGCCGTAGTTAGGCCA
CCACTTCAAGAACTCTGTAGCACCGCCTACATACCTCGCTCTGCTAATCCTGTTACCAGTGGCTGCTGCC
AGTGGCGATAAGTCGTGTCTTACCGGGTTGGACTCAAGACGATAGTTACCGGATAAGGCGCAGCGGTCGG
GCTGAACGGGGGGTTCGTGCACACAGCCCAGCTTGGAGCGAACGACCTACACCGAACTGAGATACCTACA
GCGTGAGCTATGAGAAAGCGCCACGCTTCCCGAAGGGAGAAAGGCGGACAGGTATCCGGTAAGCGGCAGG
GTCGGAACAGGAGAGCGCACGAGGGAGCTTCCAGGGGGAAACGCCTGGTATCTTTATAGTCCTGTCGGGT
TTCGCCACCTCTGACTTGAGCGTCGATTTTTGTGATGCTCGTCAGGGGGGCGGAGCCTATGGAAAAACGC
CAGCAACGCGGCCTTTTTACGGTTCCTGGCCTTTTGCTGGCCTTTTGCTCACATGTTCTTTCCTGCGTTA
TCCCCTGATTCTGTGGATAACCGTATTACCGCCATGCATTAGTTATTAATAGTAATCAATTACGGGGTCA
TTAGTTCATAGCCCATATATGGAGTTCCG
