>Addgene plasmid #20965 | mId1XGFP | addgene partial sequence | sequence record 26748 | CMV-F 5'-CGCAAATGGGCGGTAGGCGTG-3'
GGNGNANTAGCAGANCTGGTTNGTGAACCGTCAGATCCGCTAGCGCTACCGGACTCAGATCTCGAGCTCA
AGCTTCGAATTCTATGAAGGTCGCCAGTGGCAGTGCCGCAGCCGCTGCAGGCCCTAGCTGTTCGCTGAAG
GCGGGCAGGACAGCGGGCGAGGTGGTACTTGGTCTGTCGGAGCAAAGCGTGGCCATCTCGCGCTGCGCTG
GGACGCGCCTGCCCGCCTTGCTGGACGAGCAGCAGGTGAACGTCCTGCTCTACGACATGAACGGCTGCTA
CTCACGCCTCAAGGAGCTGGTGCCCACCCTGCCCCAGAACCGCAAAGTGAGCAAGGTGGAGATCCTGCAG
CATGTAATCGACTACATCAGGGACCTGCAGCTGGAGCTGAACTCGGAGTCTGAAGTCGGGACCACCGGAG
GCCGGGGACTGCCTGTCCGCGCCCCGCTCAGCACCCTGAACGGCGAGATCAGTGCCTTGGCGGCCGAGGC
GGCATGTGTTCCAGCCGACGATCGCATCTTGTGTCGCTGAGGATCCACCGGTCGCCACCATGGTGAGCAA
GGGCGAGGAGCTGTTCACCGGGGTGGTGCCCATCCTGGTCGAGCTGGACGGCGACGTAAACGGCCACAAG
TTCAGCGTGTCCGGCGAGGGCGAGGGCGATGCCACCTACGGCAAGCTGACCCTGAAGTTCATCTGCACCA
CCGGCAAGCTGCCCGTGCCCTGGCCCACCCTCGTGACCACCCTGACCTACGGCGTGCAGTGCTTNAACCG
CTACCCCGACCACATGAAGCAGCANGACTTCTCATCCTGCGAGANCA
